Addgene plasmid #162738: p1.1-eGFP
Purpose: Fluorescent reporter for CHO cells expression studies
Depositing lab: Ivan Vorobiev. Depositing organization: Federal Research Centre "Fundamentals of Biotechnology" of the Russian Academy of Sciences. Publication: Improved elongation factor-1 alpha-based vectors for stable high-level expression of heterologous proteins in Chinese hamster ovary cells. Orlova NA, Kovnir SV, Hodak JA, Vorobiev II, Gabibov AG, Skryabin KG. BMC Biotechnol. 2014 Jun 14;14:56. doi: 10.1186/1472-6750-14-56. PubMed 24929670.
Backbone
  Vector backbone: p1.1
  Backbone manufacturer: LMBT, LTD
  Backbone size w/o insert (bp): 11914
  Total vector size (bp): 12628
  Modifications to backbone: AbsI-NheI restriction
  Vector type: Mammalian Expression
  Selectable markers: HT/MTX
Growth in bacteria
  Bacterial resistance: Ampicillin, 100 μg/mL
  Growth temperature: 37°C
  Growth strain: DH5alpha
  Copy number: High Copy
Gene/Insert
  Gene/Insert name: enhanced green fluorescent protein (alt name: eGFP)
  Species: Aequorea victoria
  Insert size (bp): 735
  Mutation: consensus Kozak sequence (GCCGCCATGG) added before the ORF
  GenBank ID: AAB02576.1
  Promoter: CHO EEF1A1 (Translation Elongation Factor 1 Alpha 1)
  Cloning method: Restriction Enzyme; 5′ cloning site AbsI (not destroyed); 3′ cloning site NheI (not destroyed)
  Sequencing primers: 5′ SQ-5CH6-F GCCGCTGCTTCCTGTGAC; 3′ IRESA-rev aggtttccgggccctcacattg
Resource information
  A portion of this plasmid was derived from a plasmid made by: The eGFP ORF obtained by PCR with pEGFPN2 (Clontech) as a template
Terms and licenses: Academic/Nonprofit Terms; Industry Terms: Not Available to Industry
How to cite: p1.1-eGFP was a gift from Ivan Vorobiev (Addgene plasmid # 162738 ; http://n2t.net/addgene:162738 ; RRID:Addgene_162738)
