[The description below was written by a language model from this plasmid's Addgene catalogue record and pLannotate feature annotations shown in this document.]
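Description:
p1.1-eGFP is a mammalian expression plasmid of about 12.6 kb, built on the p1.1 backbone and intended as a fluorescent reporter for expression studies in Chinese hamster ovary (CHO) cells. In bacteria it is maintained as a high-copy plasmid through a ColE1/pUC-type origin and selected with ampicillin via the β-lactamase gene and its native promoter.

The payload is the enhanced GFP open reading frame, amplified from a commercial EGFP vector, given a consensus Kozak sequence ahead of the start codon and inserted between the AbsI and NheI sites, both of which were preserved. Transcription is driven by the CHO EEF1A1 (translation elongation factor 1 alpha 1) promoter. The automated annotation recognises only short stretches upstream of EGFP as resembling mouse EF-1α promoter and human EF-1α intron A, which is consistent with hamster-derived sequence that has no exact match in the annotation database. Small hits to yeast ADH1, rice actin and RSF origin fragments are probably incidental similarities. Much of the large backbone, including several kilobases downstream of the expression cassette, is unannotated, and the record does not say what it contains.

Directly after EGFP lies an encephalomyocarditis virus IRES followed by mouse dihydrofolate reductase (Dhfr), so reporter and selection marker are translated from a single bicistronic transcript. This linkage matches the listed HT/MTX selection: DHFR-deficient cells carrying the plasmid can be selected in medium lacking hypoxanthine and thymidine, and methotrexate can be used to increase selection pressure, with EGFP fluorescence serving as a readout of expression from the vector.
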