Features (pLannotate 1.2.2; 11 found; start..end, strand, type, name):
      1..589     -  rep_origin     ori: high-copy-number ColE1/pMB1/pBR322/pUC origin of replication
    760..1620    -  CDS            AmpR: β-lactamase; bla; confers resistance to ampicillin, carbenicillin, and related antibiotics
   1621..1725    -  promoter       AmpR promoter: bla
   3206..3229    +  promoter       ADH1 promoter (fragment): S. cerevisiae ADH1; promoter for alcohol dehydrogenase 1
   4085..4114    +  promoter       Act1 promoter (fragment): rice actin promoter
   5164..5325    +  promoter       mEF-1α promoter (fragment): strong constitutive promoter for mouse elongation factor EF-1α
   6151..6178    +  intron         EF-1α intron A (fragment): truncated intron upstream of the start codon of human EF-1α
   6269..6988    +  CDS            EGFP: the original enhanced GFP (Yang et al., 1996) mammalian codon-optimized
   7014..7598    +  misc_feature   IRES2: internal ribosome entry site (IRES) of the encephalomyocarditis virus (EMCV)
   7610..8170    +  CDS            Dhfr: DYR_MOUSE - Experimental evidence at protein level: Swiss-Prot protein existence level 1. Key enzyme in folate metabolism. Contributes to the de novo mitochondrial thymidylate biosynthesis pathway (PubMed:25980602). Catalyzes an essential reaction for de novo glycine and purine synthesis, and for DNA precursor synthesis (PubMed:25980602). Binds its own mRNA. From Mus musculus (Mouse).
  12464..12597   -  rep_origin     RSF ori (fragment): Plasmids containing the RSF 1030 origin of replication can be propagated in E. coli cells that contain additional plasmids with compatible origins.
>Addgene plasmid #162738 | p1.1-eGFP | addgene full sequence | sequence record 337724 | Addgene NGS Result
TTTCCATAGGCTCCGCCCCCCTGACGAGCATCACAAAAATCGACGCTCAAGTCAGAGGTGGCGAAACCCG
ACAGGACTATAAAGATACCAGGCGTTTCCCCCTGGAAGCTCCCTCGTGCGCTCTCCTGTTCCGACCCTGC
CGCTTACCGGATACCTGTCCGCCTTTCTCCCTTCGGGAAGCGTGGCGCTTTCTCATAGCTCACGCTGTAG
GTATCTCAGTTCGGTGTAGGTCGTTCGCTCCAAGCTGGGCTGTGTGCACGAACCCCCCGTTCAGCCCGAC
CGCTGCGCCTTATCCGGTAACTATCGTCTTGAGTCCAACCCGGTAAGACACGACTTATCGCCACTGGCAG
CAGCCACTGGTAACAGGATTAGCAGAGCGAGGTATGTAGGCGGTGCTACAGAGTTCTTGAAGTGGTGGCC
TAACTACGGCTACACTAGAAGAACAGTATTTGGTATCTGCGCTCTGCTGAAGCCAGTTACCTTCGGAAAA
AGAGTTGGTAGCTCTTGATCCGGCAAACAAACCACCGCTGGTAGCGGTGGTTTTTTTGTTTGCAAGCAGC
AGATTACGCGCAGAAAAAAAGGATCTCAAGAAGATCCTTTGATCTTTTCTACGGGGTCTGACGCTCAGTG
GAACGAAAACTCACGTTAAGGGATTTTGGTCATGAGATTATCAAAAAGGATCTTCACCTAGATCCTTTTA
AATTAAAAATGAAGTTTTAAATCAATCTAAAGTATATATGAGTAAACTTGGTCTGACAGTTACCAATGCT
TAATCAGTGAGGCACCTATCTCAGCGATCTGTCTATTTCGTTCATCCATAGTTGCCTGACTCCCCGTCGT
GTAGATAACTACGATACGGGAGGGCTTACCATCTGGCCCCAGTGCTGCAATGATACCGCGAGACCCACGC
TCACCGGCTCCAGATTTATCAGCAATAAACCAGCCAGCCGGAAGGGCCGAGCGCAGAAGTGGTCCTGCAA
CTTTATCCGCCTCCATCCAGTCTATTAATTGTTGCCGGGAAGCTAGAGTAAGTAGTTCGCCAGTTAATAG
TTTGCGCAACGTTGTTGCCATTGCTACAGGCATCGTGGTGTCACGCTCGTCGTTTGGTATGGCTTCATTC
AGCTCCGGTTCCCAACGATCAAGGCGAGTTACATGATCCCCCATGTTGTGCAAAAAAGCGGTTAGCTCCT
TCGGTCCTCCGATCGTTGTCAGAAGTAAGTTGGCCGCAGTGTTATCACTCATGGTTATGGCAGCACTGCA
TAATTCTCTTACTGTCATGCCATCCGTAAGATGCTTTTCTGTGACTGGTGAGTACTCAACCAAGTCATTC
TGAGAATAGTGTATGCGGCGACCGAGTTGCTCTTGCCCGGCGTCAATACGGGATAATACCGCGCCACATA
GCAGAACTTTAAAAGTGCTCATCATTGGAAAACGTTCTTCGGGGCGAAAACTCTCAAGGATCTTACCGCT
GTTGAGATCCAGTTCGATGTAACCCACTCGTGCACCCAACTGATCTTCAGCATCTTTTACTTTCACCAGC
GTTTCTGGGTGAGCAAAAACAGGAAGGCAAAATGCCGCAAAAAAGGGAATAAGGGCGACACGGAAATGTT
GAATACTCATACTCTTCCTTTTTCAATATTATTGAAGCATTTATCAGGGTTATTGTCTCATGAGCGGATA
CATATTTGAATGTATTTAGAAAAATAAACAAATAGGGGTTCCGCGCACATTTCCCCGAAAAGTGCCACCT
GCATCTCATCACGGTCACGCATGGCTGCGCCCGCGCAGCGCCCCCCGACCCCCCCCCGATCCCCGGAACG
CCAGCCGCCATCCACCGCCCGCAGCCCCCGGAGCCCGCGGACCCCGACCCCCCGCCGCTCGCCCGCCGTT
GCGCCGCTCTCTGCGGGGGGGCTAGGGGGCCGCGGGGGGAAGGCCACGCCCCCTCCACTTTTTCCAGGAA
TGCGCGGCATGACCCGCCCCCCCCATGACCCGCCAACACCCCCCCGATGCCCCCCGGGGGTCTTTCCTGG
GGGGCCTTTGTCAGGGTTGCCTGTGTCACCCACGGGCCCCTTGGCCACGCTTGCCTGGGTCACCCCGGAG
CCCCGGGTCACGTTTGCCGGGGTCAGCCCTGGGGCGCTTCTTCACGCTCCATTGCCATGCAGAATTCACT
AGTGATTAGAATCCCACGTTGTGCATAGAAACAGATGCAGGCAAAACATCCACACATATAAAACAAAAAA
TTAAAACCAATAAAACTCCTAAACTTTTGGTCTTTCTTGAATCTTCAATCCCTCAGGTTATGAAATAATC
ATTTATGCAGTCAAAAATTTGCCATTCTTGTTGCCAGGTGTGGTGATGATTCGGGGAAGCAGAAGCAGGC
AGATCTCTGTGAATGAGGCCAGCCTGGTCTACAAAGTGAGTCCCAGGACAGTCAGGCCTGTTACACAGAG
AAACCTTGAAAAAAAAAAGATAATATGTACTGTTGTATTACCCCAATATATAAGGCTAAACCATTAGAAG
CACAACACTGTTAAGTACGGAAAATAATATCTAGTGTGGTACAGTTACTACTACTATAATACACTAATAT
AGCTGTGGGAAACTAGTTCCAAAGATGAATTACTAACCAGTGTTTCCAAGGAAATAAATGAAAGCAGAGA
GATTAGTTCTATTGCTAGTGTTTCATTTTCGTATATTTCTTACAATTTCTCTTGTTACAAATAGGCACTA
GGGTATCAAGATAATTTTAACGACTGGCTGAGAACCCTAGAAAATCTCTGTGAAAAAGGGATTTGTGAAA
TGAGAGAGGGTAATGTGGCCATTATAGAAAAGGCTTTTGTGTGCCTTGCATGCATAGACCCTGTGTTTGA
TCTCTTAACACCCTCCTTGACCAGAAAAAGCTTCTGTGGATAGAAAATGATTAGTTATATATACTTTTAG
GGAAACGTAGTTCTGGATTCTTTGGTTACAATTAACAGAATTAAGTGCAAACAAAGCCAGAAACCTCCTG
ATAAATGAGAAAACCTGCTTGTAGAAGGTTGTAAGGCTCTGTAATATAGGAATTAGGAGAAAAGAAACCT
GTGTGGTGGGGCACGTCTGTAATCCCAGCATTGGGAAGTAGAGGTAGAAGATTAGAAATCAAAGGCCAGC
CTCAGCAACACAGTGAGTTTGAGGCCACCCTGAACTACATCAGGTTCTGTCTCCTTTCTTTTTTTTTTTT
TTCTTTTCTTTTTTTGGTTTCTCTGTGTAGTTTTGGAGCCTATCCTGGCACTAGCTCTGAAGAGCAGGCT
GGCCTCGAACTCAGAGATCAGCCAGCCTCTGCTGGGATTAAAGGTATGCACCACCAACGCCCCAGGTTTT
GTCTCAAACAAACAAAAATAACATCAGGAGGTGGTGAGAGGGCTCAGTGGTCACAGGCATTCTCTGCAAA
GCCTGACTCTGAGTTGGATCCTTTAGAGCTACATGGTTGAGGGAAGAGAACTGACTCCTGGAAGGTGTCC
TCTGGTCCCCACACATAGCTATACACAGCATGTGCATTCACACACACTAAATAATGCTATTTTTAAAAAA
ATTAAAAACAACAACAGTTTGGGTTGTGAAAACTAGAACTAGATAATAGGTAAGAATCAAGTATCATGTA
AATTTGCTTTCAACTCATCCCAAAATTTGTTTTATATTTCAGTTTTTTTCCTTCCTAGCTTGACTGTGGA
GTCTTGTCCGGAAGCAAATAGTTCCTTTGCAGATCCCACATGTGGACACCGGACAGTAGGTCCTCAAATG
CTCCTTATTAGGTTGGTTCAATAATATCAATTGTTTGTTACTAGGCAGTGATGTTGTACATCTGGAGGAG
ATCTCTTGAGCCCATAATCAGGTTATTAGGAATAAATACTCTAAGGCTAAAAATGTAGCTTAGTGATAAG
AGTGCTTGCCTGGTGTGCTGAGACCCTCGGTTCCATCTCCACAACCCCATATTCCATTACAAAATACCTT
TTCACCGTCCCTAGCATTAAGAAACAAAACAACAAAGAAGTTTTTCTTTCTTCTGAGATCCTGCCCGGAG
AGGCATTTAAAACTGGCCAGGGCCAAAAAAAAAAAAAAAAGAAAAAAAAGAAAAGAAAACAGGCTAGGGC
CGGCATGGTGGCGCACGCCTTTAATCCCAGCACGCAGGAGGCAGAGGCAGGGCGGATCTCTGTGAGTTTG
AGGTCAGCCTGGTCTACCTAGTGAGTTTCAGGGCACCCAGGGCTAAAGAGACTGTCTCAAAAACAAAACA
GCCACACAATCAGAACCACAGCAAAACGCAGTTATGATCCTTGGAACTGTAGGAATGACAAGCATTTAAA
TAATAGGACGAGCCATTTTTGAGAAGCTCTGATTTCACAAGTGTCAGGGATGGGCTCTGGGCGAGTAAGA
TTGCTAATGCTGGCCTCTAAATGAGACCACGTGGAGTTGATTAGATTCTTTTCATGTTCCTCGTGCTCTA
TCAAATAACTGTACCCAAATACACACACACACACACACACACAATGCGCGCACACACAAAATCCTTTTTT
AGCTTAAGAAGCCCAGAATCAGAAGTAAAGCTAACTGTGGGACTTAAGTATTATTCTGAACGGAACTCCC
AGGGCGTGAAGCGCGCTTCAGGCTTCCAGAGAAGCAGCTGGCGCTGGATGGAATGAACCAAGAGGCCAGC
ACAGGGGCAGATCCGTCGAGCTCTCGGCCACCGAGCTGAGCCCTTAGGTTCTGGGGCTGGGAAGGGTCCC
TAGGATTGTGCACCTCTCCCGCGGGGGACAAGCAGGGGGATGGCGGGGCTGACGTCGGGAGGTGGCCTCC
ACGGGAAGGGACACCCGGATCTCGACACAGCCTTGGCAGTGGAGTCAGGAAGGGTAGGGACAGATTCTGG
ACGCCCTCTTGGCCAGCTCCTCACCGCCCCACCCCCGACTGGAGCCGAGAGTAATTCATACAAAAGGAGG
GATCGCCTTCGCCCCTGGGAATCCCAGGGACCGTCGCTAAATTCTGGCCGGCCTCCCAGCCCGGAACCGC
TGTGCCCGCCCAGCGCGGCGGGAGGAGCCTGCGCCTAGGGCGGATCGCGGGTCGGCGGGAGAGCACAAGC
CCACAGTCCCCGGCGGTGGGGGAGGGGCGCGCTGAGCGGGGGCCCGGGAGCCAGCGCGGGGCAAACTGGG
AAAGTGGCGTCGTGTGCTGGCTCCGCCCTCTTCCCGAGGGTGGGGGAGAACGGTATAAAAGTGCGGTAGT
CGCGTTGGACGTTCTTTTTCGCAACGGGTTTGCCGTCAGAACGCAGGTGAGTGGCGGGTGTGGCCTCCGC
GGGCCCGGGCTCCCTCCTTTGAGCGGGGTCGGGCCGCCGTGCGGGTGTCGTCGGCCGGGCTTCTCTGCGA
GCGTTCCCGCCCTGGATGGCGGGCTGTGCGGGAGGGCGAGGGGGGGAGGCCTGGCGGCGGCCCCGGAGCC
TCGCCTCGTGTCGGGCGTGAGGCCTAGCGTGGCTTCCGCCCCGCCGCGTGCCACCGCGGCCGCGCTTTGC
TGTCTGCCCGGCTGCCCTCGATTGCCTGCCCGCGGCCCGGGCCAACAAAGGGAGGGCGTGGAGCTGGCTG
GTAGGGAGCCCCGTAGTCCGCATGTCGGGCAGGGAGAGCGGCAGCAGTCGGGGGGGGGACCGGGCCCGCC
CGTCCCGCAGCACATGTCCAACGCCGCCTGGACGGGTAGCGGCCTGTGTCCTGATAAGGCGGCCGGGCGG
TGGGTTTTAGATGCCGGGTTCAGGTGGCCCCGGGTCCCGGCCCGGTCTGGCCAGTACCCCGTAGTGGCTT
AGCTCCGAGGAGGGCGAGGCCCGCCCGCCCGGCACCAGTTGCGTGCGCGGAAAGATGGCCGCTCCCGGGC
CCTGTAGCAAGGAGCTCAAAATGGAGGACGCGGCAGCCCGGCGGAGCGGGGCGGGTGAGTCACCCACACA
AAGGAAGAGGGCCTTGCCCCTCGCCGGCCGCTGCTTCCTGTGACCCCGTGGTGTACCGGCCGCACTTCAG
TCACCCCGGGCGCTCTTTCGGAGCACCGCTGGCCTCCGCTGGGGGAGGGGATCTGTCTAATGGCGTTGGA
GTTTGCTCACATTTGGTGGGTGGAGACTGTAGCCAGGCCAGCCTGGCCATGAAAGTAATTCTTGGAATTT
GCCCATTTTGAGTTTGGAGCGAAGCTGATTGACAAAGCTGCTTAGCCGTTCAAAGGTATTCTTCGAACTT
TTTTTTTAAGGTGTTGTGAAAACCTCGAGGCCGCCACCATGGTGAGCAAGGGCGAGGAGCTGTTCACCGG
GGTGGTGCCCATCCTGGTCGAGCTGGACGGCGACGTAAACGGCCACAAGTTCAGCGTGTCCGGCGAGGGC
GAGGGCGATGCCACCTACGGCAAGCTGACCCTGAAGTTCATCTGCACCACCGGCAAGCTGCCCGTGCCCT
GGCCCACCCTCGTGACCACCCTGACCTACGGCGTGCAGTGCTTCAGCCGCTACCCCGACCACATGAAGCA
GCACGACTTCTTCAAGTCCGCCATGCCCGAAGGCTACGTCCAGGAGCGCACCATCTTCTTCAAGGACGAC
GGCAACTACAAGACCCGCGCCGAGGTGAAGTTCGAGGGCGACACCCTGGTGAACCGCATCGAGCTGAAGG
GCATCGACTTCAAGGAGGACGGCAACATCCTGGGGCACAAGCTGGAGTACAACTACAACAGCCACAACGT
CTATATCATGGCCGACAAGCAGAAGAACGGCATCAAGGTGAACTTCAAGATCCGCCACAACATCGAGGAC
GGCAGCGTGCAGCTCGCCGACCACTACCAGCAGAACACCCCCATCGGCGACGGCCCCGTGCTGCTGCCCG
ACAACCACTACCTGAGCACCCAGTCCGCCCTGAGCAAAGACCCCAACGAGAAGCGCGATCACATGGTCCT
GCTGGAGTTCGTGACCGCCGCCGGGATCACTCTCGGCATGGACGAGCTGTACAAGTAAGCTAGCGGCCGC
GCAGTTAACGCCGCCCCTCTCCCTCCCCCCCCCCTAACGTTACTGGCCGAAGCCGCTTGGAATAAGGCCG
GTGTGCGTTTGTCTATATGTTATTTTCCACCATATTGCCGTCTTTTGGCAATGTGAGGGCCCGGAAACCT
GGCCCTGTCTTCTTGACGAGCATTCCTAGGGGTCTTTCCCCTCTCGCCAAAGGAATGCAAGGTCTGTTGA
ATGTCGTGAAGGAAGCAGTTCCTCTGGAAGCTTCTTGAAGACAAACAACGTCTGTAGCGACCCTTTGCAG
GCAGCGGAACCCCCCACCTGGCGACAGGTGCCTCTGCGGCCAAAAGCCACGTGTATAAGATACACCTGCA
AAGGCGGCACAACCCCAGTGCCACGTTGTGAGTTGGATAGTTGTGGAAAGAGTCAAATGGCTCTCCTCAA
GCGTATTCAACAAGGGGCTGAAGGATGCCCAGAAGGTACCCCATTGTATGGGATCTGATCTGGGGCCTCG
GTACACATGCTTTACATGTGTTTAGTCGAGGTTAAAAAAACGTCTAGGCCCCCCGAACCACGGGGACGTG
GTTTTCCTTTGAAAAACACGATGATAATATGGCCACAAGATCTGCCACCATGGTTCGACCATTGAACTGC
ATCGTCGCCGTGTCCCAAAATATGGGGATTGGCAAGAACGGAGACCTACCCTGGCCTCCGCTCAGGAACG
AGTTCAAGTACTTCCAAAGAATGACCACAACCTCTTCAGTGGAAGGTAAACAGAATCTGGTGATTATGGG
TAGGAAAACCTGGTTCTCCATTCCTGAGAAGAATCGACCTCTAAAGGACAGAATTAATATAGTTCTCAGT
AGAGAACTCAAAGAACCACCACGAGGAGCTCATTTTCTTGCCAAAAGTTTGGATGATGCCTTAAGACTTA
TTGAACAACCGGAATTGGCAAGTAAAGTAGACATGGTTTGGATAGTCGGAGGCAGTTCTGTTTACCAGGA
AGCCATGAATCAACCAGGCCACCTCAGACTCTTTGTGACAAGGATCATGCAGGAATTTGAAAGTGACACG
TTTTTCCCAGAAATTGATTTGGGGAAATATAAACTTCTCCCAGAATACCCAGGCGTCCTCTCTGAGGTCC
AGGAGGAAAAAGGCATCAAGTATAAGTTTGAAGTCTACGAGAAGAAAGACTAATCTAGCATATTACCCCT
AACACCTGCCACCCCAGTCTTAATCAGTGGTGGAAGAACGGTCTCAGAACTGTTTGTCTCAATTGGCCAT
TTAAGTTTAATAGTGAAAGACTGGTTAATGATAACAATGCATCGGAAAACCTTCAGGAGGAAAGGAGAAT
GTTTTGTGGAACATTTTTGTGTGTGTGGCAGTTTTAAGTTATTAGTTTTCAAAATCAGTACTTTTTAATG
GAAACAACTTGACCAAAAATCTGTCACAGAATTTTGAGACCCATTAAAATACAAGTTTAATGAGAAGTCT
GTCTCTGTTAATGCTGAAGTCATTACTAAGTGCTTAGCTTAGCAAGGTATGTGGATGCCCATTTGTGTTC
CAAGGGATTGGACTGTTCATCAGGACCCAGAGCTGAGTTTCAAGGGCTCAAGAGATGGCTTATTACCTGT
GGGTGTCTTGAAGGTTCTGGTTGGGACAAATTAGGAATGTTTTTGGCAGACATGGTGACTACCCTTCATC
TGGGTGAGTTCAGTTGATTTGTCTTGAGCCTTTGGGGTTTACACAAGTAAATGACATCATACAGTTAGTG
TATTGTTAGTGAATATTAATATATGAGGCAGGCTTTGCTCTAGCAATTTTAGAACTAGTTTTCAGGAAAG
GGTTCATCTTGTGCATTGGATGTTTGATTCTATCACTTAGAGTTTAAACTGAAAGTGCTCAAGAGGTTTT
ATTTAGGCTGGGATATAAATAAGCCTTTCTGTAGCTTGTAATGGTATCAGGAATTTAAAAGGCCATCTGG
GGCACAAAGATTAAGCAGAAAAGGTAGAAGGTGAGATTGGGGGACTTTGAGTACTTCACACACTTTAATG
TGTGAGTGCTTTAGTGCATATAGTACAACTGCCAGATAAGGGCATCCACATCTGATTGTTTGGAAGGCAC
CTTGTGGTTTCTGGGAATTCAGAATTGGGAGAAAAAGTGCTCCCAACCGCTGAAGCCCTTGGTAATCTGC
AGGGTGTTTATTTAGCAGGAGATAAGGACAAAAAGTTATAGTGTGGAGTTGGTTGAGTTGGTAGATGTCA
TTACAACAGGTGGTCTTAAATTGGGTTAGGAGTCACTTTGAAATACCTGGGCCATAAGCAAAGTGGCATT
TTCACCTTTCAGGAGAAACTGGTACACTTATCCATTCTATAGTGCATGCTTGTTCAATTGGGCTGATGAC
TAAACCGGTGACTAAAGGTTTGTCAGTATAAATGGATGGGTTGTAGGCAGACGGTGAGGAATTACTATAC
CTGCAAGGAGTCATTGCCTGATCTGCCTGGAAAGGGGCAGGATTGAGTCTCAGAAGGTGTACACCATAGG
ATATGGAAAAATTTGTCACGCCTAGCATTCAACTTAGTGGTGTAGCGCCACCTACTGGCACTTTAAAAGC
TTAGCATAGAGGAGCATGTGTGTTAGGAGCTCGGATGGGATCCAGGGCCTCAAGGTTTGCATGTAAATAA
AAGCCCTTTACCAAATTAACTACATACCAGCATACATCAGTCCTTTAGTGTTGAAAAACAGAAGTGAAAG
CTAATATATATAGTGCTTGCTTTATTTAAGTCTAGCTGATTACGTGTTTGGTTGCCAGTGTGACTAGTCT
GGAGTTGAATTTGTCCTCAGACACGTAAAATGGAATTTGGGATTCACAACACTCTAGTATGAGGGACCTA
ATGGCCTGTACCAGGCACAAACGTGTCTATAAACTACACAAAACGAAGGAATTTACAGGAATTAGGAAGG
TATTCTTAACATTAAAACATTATGGGCATTTTAAAAAAAGCTTTGACAGGATTTCTTTGTCATGGCTGTC
CTGGAGCTAGTTGTGTAGACCAGGCTGGGCTGAAATCTTGTCTGCCTGCCTGGCTTGGACACTTTTTTAT
TATGTATACAACATTCTGCTTCCATGTATATCTGCACATTAGAAGACGGCACCAGATCTCCTAATGGATG
GTTGTGAGCCACCATGTGGTTGCTGGGAATTGAACTCAGGACCTCTGGAAGAGCAGTGCTCTTAACCTCT
GAGCCATCTCCAGCCCCAGCTTGGGCACATTTTTAATGGCTGGGAAATCAAACCCCCTAGGCCTTCTGTC
AGTAATGAAGGGCTTTTGGCTACCGAGAGTAGGATTTAAGGTTATTCGGAGCTGCAGGTCTGCCTCAGTG
CAGGTTTGGGAGTCCAGCATCTTAGAAAATGCAGTGAAGCCAAGCTGAGCTATATTTTGTTTAAAAAAAA
AATAAGTGGGTAAAGTGCTGCTGAGCCTGATGACCAAGCTGGGACACAAGTAGAAGAACATAGGCCAATG
CTCTATATTAAAAGCATGGGTCATTTTTAATGCTCTTGAGAAGGCTATGCCTACACTACTCTCAGCCACC
GCAGCGTGTTTAAATTAAACTAGTTTGGAAATTTTCTTTGGGGGTAAGCTATTTAACCTAGTGCCTTGGC
AGGTATACTACTGAACTCTCCTCCTCATTCCTTTTTGTTTTTTAAGAATTTCAGTCAGGCTCAGGCAGCC
CTTAAACTTGTGATTAAGCCTGAGAACAGTTACGATTATGAGCCTATTAGTATACCGATCAATATGTGAA
TTTTTTTGGGATGGGGGTCAGGCCTCCCTGCCTCCCAAATACTGGGACTAAAGGCTGCACCACCACAACC
TGGCTCTTGAAATACTTTTCTACATTTTTTGGGGGGCATGGGTGGGAGAGCAGGGTTTCTCTGTATTAGC
CCTGGCTCTCCTGGAACTCTGTAGACCAGGCTATTCTTGAGCTCAGATTAGCCTGTCTCTGCCTCCTAAA
TTCTGGGATTAAAGGTGTGTGCTACTGCTGCCTGGCTACAAAGACATTTTTTTTTTTCTTAAATTTAAAA
ACAAAAGTGGTTCTTTTAGAAGGGTGGTTGGTGTTGGCACATACTCCAAGCACTCAGGTTTTGAGTTTGT
CCCAGGAATGAAGACTGCATTACTGCCGCCCCTCCCTGGTAAGGGCTACACAGAGAAATCCTATTTGGAG
CCTGTCCTGGTAACTCGCTCTGTAGACCAGGCTGGCCTCGAACTCAAGAGAACCACCTGCCTCTGAATGC
TGGTATTAAGGGCAGGCACCACCAACACCCAGCCTAAAAAATGTCTTTTTTTTAAAGATTTTTTTTTTTT
TTTTACAGAATAAACATTCTGTTTACAATATTCTGCTTCTATGTATATCTGCACACTAGAAGAGGGCACC
CGATCTCATAATGGATGGTTGTGAGCCACCAAGTGGTTGCTGGGAATTGAACTCAGAACCTCTGGAAGAG
CAGTCAGTGCTCTTAACCTCTGAGCCATCTCTCCAGCCCCTAAAAATGGCTCTTGAGATAGGGTCTCAAG
TAGTTTGAGACTGAGTTGGCTATATAAACAAGGCTGGCACATAGCACCATGTACAGCTGGGTTTAGTTTA
CATGGGGTGTTTTTGTCTCTGGAGGCAGGAGGATCATTTGAGCATAGGGAGTTAATAGTGAGGTCATGTT
TTATCTACTCTTCTGAATTGAGAACTAAGCTGATGCAAAGCAAGTTTGACTGAAGAAGTCCAGTTTATGA
GAACAAGGGTGGAAACTAATGTGTCAAAGATGGCCTTGCATGTGTTTTAGATGATGACCCAGTCACTTGG
GAATTACTGGATGTGTAAGACCTATATCTTGACAGGAGTGAACAGTGTCTTATAGGTCCTATATGAAAGA
AATGAGACATACCCATTTTGTTTCCCCTAAGAATTCACTTTTCCTAACCTGGTTCATGCTATTTAGGTTA
TTTTACTTGCAAATCCTAGGGTGCTCCCTTACCCAGTATTGCTTATGTGGCACCAAAGTCACTCACTCCC
ATGATTTGCAAGTCTCTGGGAACTTCCATGACAACCTAGAATAGCAACTCAAATACATTTTCTCAGTACC
AATTTTGAAGAAAAAATATTTTGCAAAATAGCTGTATGGATGGGTACTAAATAGTGAGGTTATCTCCAGA
AGGCCTATGAAGAATTAAGGTTGAGTTCAGTTGAGTTCAGCAGCAAGTTTAAGGTTCATCCATTTTTGTA
CAGTGTTTTCCTATTACGGTAAGTGTTTTGCCTGCAGGAATATCTGTACCACATGCTTGCCTGGTACCTA
TATCGGCCAGAAGAGGGCTTTGGATCCTCTGGACTTGAATTACAGATGGGTATTAGCCACCATTTAGGTG
CTGGGAATTGAAACCAAGTCCTCTGGAAGAACAGCAAGTGACTCGACGTCCGGAGCTCTGGCGCGCCATG
GCTCTTCCGCTTCCTCGCTCACTGACTCGCTGCGCTCGGTCGTTCGGCTGCGGCGAGCGGTATCAGCTCA
CTCAAAGGCGGTAATACGGTTATCCACAGAATCAGGGGATAACGCAGGAAAGAACATGTGAGCAAAAGGC
CAGCAAAAGGCCAGGAACCGTAAAAAGGCCGCGTTGCTGGCGTT
